>Addgene plasmid #213052 | pCR8-attL3-pegRNA-attL2 | addgene full sequence | sequence record 422150 | Addgene NGS Result
GAATTCGACCCAGCTTTCTTGTACAAAGTTGGCATTATAAAAAATAATTGCTCATCAATTTGTTGCAACG
AACAGGTCACTATCAGTCAAAATAAAATCATTATTTGCCATCCAGCTGATATCCCCTATAGTGAGTCGTA
TTACATGGTCATAGCTGTTTCCTGGCAGCTCTGGCCCGTGTCTCAAAATCTCTGATGTTACATTGCACAA
GATAAAAATATATCATCATGCCTCCTCTAGACCAGCCAGGACAGAAATGCCTCGACTTCGCTGCTACCCA
AGGTTGCCGGGTGACGCACACCGTGGAAACGGATGAAGGCACGAACCCAGTGGACATAAGCCTGTTCGGT
TCGTAAGCTGTAATGCAAGTAGCGTATGCGCTCACGCAACTGGTCCAGAACCTTGACCGAACGCAGCGGT
GGTAACGGCGCAGTGGCGGTTTTCATGGCTTGTTATGACTGTTTTTTTGGGGTACAGTCTATGCCTCGGG
CATCCAAGCAGCAAGCGCGTTACGCCGTGGGTCGATGTTTGATGTTATGGAGCAGCAACGATGTTACGCA
GCAGGGCAGTCGCCCTAAAACAAAGTTAAACATTATGAGGGAAGCGGTGATCGCCGAAGTATCGACTCAA
CTATCAGAGGTAGTTGGCGTCATCGAGCGCCATCTCGAACCGACGTTGCTGGCCGTACATTTGTACGGCT
CCGCAGTGGATGGCGGCCTGAAGCCACACAGTGATATTGATTTGCTGGTTACGGTGACCGTAAGGCTTGA
TGAAACAACGCGGCGAGCTTTGATCAACGACCTTTTGGAAACTTCGGCTTCCCCTGGAGAGAGCGAGATT
CTCCGCGCTGTAGAAGTCACCATTGTTGTGCACGACGACATCATTCCGTGGCGTTATCCAGCTAAGCGCG
AACTGCAATTTGGAGAATGGCAGCGCAATGACATTCTTGCAGGTATCTTCGAGCCAGCCACGATCGACAT
TGATCTGGCTATCTTGCTGACAAAAGCAAGAGAACATAGCGTTGCCTTGGTAGGTCCAGCGGCGGAGGAA
CTCTTTGATCCGGTTCCTGAACAGGATCTATTTGAGGCGCTAAATGAAACCTTAACGCTATGGAACTCGC
CGCCCGACTGGGCTGGCGATGAGCGAAATGTAGTGCTTACGTTGTCCCGCATTTGGTACAGCGCAGTAAC
CGGCAAAATCGCGCCGAAGGATGTCGCTGCCGACTGGGCAATGGAGCGCCTGCCGGCCCAGTATCAGCCC
GTCATACTTGAAGCTAGACAGGCTTATCTTGGACAAGAAGAAGATCGCTTGGCCTCGCGCGCAGATCAGT
TGGAAGAATTTGTCCACTACGTGAAAGGCGAGATCACCAAGGTAGTCGGCAAATAACCCTCGAGCCACCC
ATGACCAAAATCCCTTAACGTGAGTTACGCGTCGTTCCACTGAGCGTCAGACCCCGTAGAAAAGATCAAA
GGATCTTCTTGAGATCCTTTTTTTCTGCGCGTAATCTGCTGCTTGCAAACAAAAAAACCACCGCTACCAG
CGGTGGTTTGTTTGCCGGATCAAGAGCTACCAACTCTTTTTCCGAAGGTAACTGGCTTCAGCAGAGCGCA
GATACCAAATACTGTTCTTCTAGTGTAGCCGTAGTTAGGCCACCACTTCAAGAACTCTGTAGCACCGCCT
ACATACCTCGCTCTGCTAATCCTGTTACCAGTGGCTGCTGCCAGTGGCGATAAGTCGTGTCTTACCGGGT
TGGACTCAAGACGATAGTTACCGGATAAGGCGCAGCGGTCGGGCTGAACGGGGGGTTCGTGCACACAGCC
CAGCTTGGAGCGAACGACCTACACCGAACTGAGATACCTACAGCGTGAGCTATGAGAAAGCGCCACGCTT
CCCGAAGGGAGAAAGGCGGACAGGTATCCGGTAAGCGGCAGGGTCGGAACAGGAGAGCGCACGAGGGAGC
TTCCAGGGGGAAACGCCTGGTATCTTTATAGTCCTGTCGGGTTTCGCCACCTCTGACTTGAGCGTCGATT
TTTGTGATGCTCGTCAGGGGGGCGGAGCCTATGGAAAAACGCCAGCAACGCGGCCTTTTTACGGTTCCTG
GCCTTTTGCTGGCCTTTTGCTCACATGTTCTTTCCTGCGTTATCCCCTGATTCTGTGGATAACCGTATTA
CCGCCTTTGAGTGAGCTGATACCGCTCGCCGCAGCCGAACGACCGAGCGCAGCGAGTCAGTGAGCGAGGA
AGCGGAAGAGCGCCCAATACGCAAACCGCCTCTCCCCGCGCGTTGGCCGATTCATTAATGCAGCTGGCAC
GACAGGTTTCCCGACTGGAAAGCGGGCAGTGAGCGCAACGCAATTAATACGCGTACCGCTAGCCAGGAAG
AGTTTGTAGAAACGCAAAAAGGCCATCCGTCAGGATGGCCTTCTGCTTAGTTTGATGCCTGGCAGTTTAT
GGCGGGCGTCCTGCCCGCCACCCTCCGGGCCGTTGCTTCACAACGTTCAAATCCGCTCCCGGCGGATTTG
TCCTACTCAGGAGAGCGTTCACCGACAAACAACAGATAAAACGAAAGGCCCAGTCTTCCGACTGAGCCTT
TCGTTTTATTTGATGCCTGGCAGTTCCCTACTCTCGCGTTAACGCTAGCATGGATGTTTTCCCAGTCACG
ACGTTGTAAAACGACGGCCAGTCTTAAGCTCGGGCCCAAATAATGATTTTATTTTGACTGATAGTGACCT
GTTCGTTGCAACAAATTGATGAGCAATGCTTTTTTATAATGCCAACTTTGTATAATAAAGTTGCCGAATT
ATGGAGTCAAAGATTCAAATAGAGGACCTAACAGAACTCGCCGTAAAGACTGGCGAACAGTTCATACAGA
GTCTCTTACGACTCAATGACAAGAAGAAAATCTTCGTCAACATGGTGGAGCACGACACACTTGTCTACTC
CAAAAATATCAAAGATACAGTCTCAGAAGACCAAAGGGCAATTGAGACTTTTCAACAAAGGGTAATATCC
GGAAACCTCCTCGGATTCCATTGCCCAGCTATCTGTCACTTTATTGTGAAGATAGTGGAAAAGGAAGGTG
GCTCCTACAAATGCCATCATTGCGATAAAGGAAAGGCCATCGTTGAAGATGCCTCTGCCGACAGTGGTCC
CAAAGATGGACCCCCACCCACGAGGAGCATCGTGGAAAAAGAAGACGTTCCAACCACGTCTTCAAAGCAA
GTGGATTGATGTGATTGGCAGACATACTGTCCCACAAATGAAGATGGAATCTGTAAAAGAAAACGCGTGA
AATAATGCGTCTGACAAAGGTTAGGTCGGCTGCCTTTAATCAATACCAAAGTGGTCCCTACCACGATGGA
AAAACTGTGCAGTCGGTTTGGCTTTTTCTGACGAACAAATAAGATTCGTGGCCGACAGGTGGGGGTCCAC
CATGTGAAGGCATCTTCAGACTCCAATAATGGAGCAATGACGTAAGGGCTTACGAAATAAGTAAGGGTAG
TTTGGGAAATGTCCACTCACCCGTCAGTCTATAAATACTTAGCCCCTCCCTCATTGTTAAGGGAGCAAAA
TCTCAGAGAGATAGTCCTAGAGAGAGAAAGAGAGCAAGTAGCCTAGAAGTAGTCAAGGCGGCGAAGTATT
CAGGCACGTGGCCAGGAAGAAGAAAAGCCAAGACGACGAAAACAGGTAAGAGCTAAGCATCTAGAAAGTT
GAAAACAATCTTCAAAAGTCCCACATCGCTTAGATAAGAAAACGAAGCTGAGTTTATATACAGCTAGAGT
CGAAGTAGTGATTGAACAAAGCACCAGTGGTCTAGTGGTAGAATAGTACCCTGCCACGGTACAGACCCGG
GTTCGATTCCCGGCTGGTGCAAGAGACGAGTCACGTCTCAGTTTAAGAGCTATGCTGGAAACAGCATAGC
AAGTTTAAATAAGGCTAGTCCGTTATCAACTTGAAAAAGTGGCACCGAGTCGGTGCAGAGACCACAGGAT
CCTTGGTCTCACGCGGTTCTATCTAGTTACGCGTTAAACCAACTAGAAAGGCCGGCATGGTCCCAGCCTC
CTCGCTGGCGCCGGCTGGGCAACATGCTTCGGCATGGCGAATGGGACAACAACAAATCAGAGTGGCGCAG
CGGAAGCGTGGTGGGCCCATAACCCACAGGTCCCAGGATCGAAACCTGGCTCTGATAAGAGACCACAGGA
TCCTTGGTCTCAGTTTTAGAGCTAGAAATAGCAAGTTAAAATAAGGCTAGTCCGTTATCAACTTGAAAAA
GTGGCACCGAGTCGGTGCTTTTTTTTTGGCCGGCATGGTCCCAGCCTCCTCGCTGGCGCCGGCTGGGCAA
CATGCTTCGGCATGGCGAATGGGACTTTTTTTTTGATATCTCCGGGGCTAATTGAATATGAAGATGAAGA
TGAAATATTTGGTGTGTCAAATAAAAAGCTGGTGTGCTTAAGTTTGTGTTTTTTTCTTGGCTTGTTGTGT
TATGAATTTGTGGCTTTTTCTAATATTAAATGAATGTAAGATCTCATTATAATGAATAAACAAATGTTTC
TATAATCCATTGTGAATGTTTTGTTGGATCTCTTCTGCAGCATATAACTACTGTATGTGCTATGGTATGG
ACTATGGAATATGATTAAAGATAAG
Features (pLannotate 1.2.2; 18 found; start..end, strand, type, name):
      8..107     -  protein_bind   attL2: mutant version of attL; recombination site for the Gateway® LR reaction LR Clonase™
    125..143     -  promoter       T7 promoter: promoter for bacteriophage T7 RNA polymerase
    333..356     +  promoter       Pc promoter (fragment): intI1 (promoter lies within the coding sequence); class 1 integron promoter
    532..588     +  CDS            GmR (fragment): gentamycin acetyltransferase; aacC1; confers resistance to gentamycin
    595..1386    +  CDS            SmR: aminoglycoside adenylyltransferase (Murphy, 1985); aadA; confers resistance to spectinomycin and streptomycin
   1479..2067    +  rep_origin     ori: high-copy-number ColE1/pMB1/pBR322/pUC origin of replication
   2250..2342    +  CDS            lacI (fragment): lac repressor; lacI; The lac repressor binds to the lac operator to inhibit transcription in E. coli. This inhibition can be relieved by adding lactose or isopropyl-β-D-thiogalactopyranoside (IPTG).
   2397..2424    -  terminator     rrnB T2 terminator: transcription terminator T2 from the E. coli rrnB gene
   2556..2599    +  terminator     rrnB T1 terminator: Escherichia coli rrnB; transcription terminator T1 from the E. coli rrnB gene
   2646..2682    -  CDS            lacZα (fragment): LacZα fragment of β-galactosidase; lacZ fragment
   2698..2793    +  protein_bind   attL3: mutant version of attL; recombination site for the Gateway® LR reaction LR Clonase™
   2983..3235    +  promoter       CaMV 35S promoter (fragment): strong constitutive promoter from cauliflower mosaic virus
   3722..3738    +  promoter       AtU6 promoter (fragment): consensus promoter from the three Arabidopsis U6 snRNA genes (Waibel and Filipowicz, 1990; Nekrasov et al., 2013)
   3800..3870    +  ncRNA          tRNA: Accession: RF00005 - tRNA
   3909..3976    +  misc_RNA       tracrRNA (fragment): trans-activating CRISPR RNA for the Streptococcus pyogenes CRISPR/Cas9 system
   4115..4186    +  ncRNA          tRNA: Accession: RF00005 - tRNA
   4213..4288    +  misc_RNA       gRNA scaffold: guide RNA scaffold for the Streptococcus pyogenes CRISPR/Cas9 system
   4397..4645    +  terminator     HSP terminator: efficient transcription terminator from the Arabidopsis thaliana heat shock protein 18.2 gene (Nagaya et al., 2010)
