[The description below was written by a language model from this plasmid's Addgene catalogue record and pLannotate feature annotations shown in this document.]
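Description:
pCR8-attL3-pegRNA-attL2 is a Gateway entry-type module built on the pCR8 backbone. It serves as one unit in a modular system for assembling multiplex prime editors for rice. It is propagated in E. coli from a high-copy ColE1/pUC-type origin and selected with spectinomycin through the aadA (SmR) adenylyltransferase gene. The catalogue classes it as a bacterial expression vector, but the payload uses plant regulatory elements, so the plasmid is effectively a cloning intermediate. Backbone remnants annotated in the sequence include rrnB T1/T2 terminators upstream of the cassette, a T7 promoter, and short fragments of lacI, lacZα and a gentamicin resistance gene. The catalogue lists a size of 4468 bp, while the sequenced record is 4645 nt.

The cassette lies between attL3 and attL2, mutant attL sites that direct ordered LR Clonase recombination, so the unit can be transferred into a matching destination vector, probably alongside other modules. Inside the cassette, a composite promoter recorded as 35S-CmYCLV-AtU6 (annotated as CaMV 35S and AtU6 fragments) drives a single transcript. That transcript contains a tRNA, a tracrRNA-type Cas9 scaffold, a second tRNA and a full SpCas9 gRNA scaffold, and it ends at the Arabidopsis HSP18.2 terminator. In this type of arrangement the tRNAs are cleaved by endogenous processing enzymes, which would release the pegRNA and the nicking guide RNA (ngRNA) as separate molecules. The record describes only scaffolds and names no spacer or reverse-transcription template, so target-specific sequences are presumably added by the user; the listed cloning method is Gibson assembly.
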