Addgene plasmid #213052: pCR8-attL3-pegRNA-attL2
Purpose: Modular Unit carrying pegRNA and ngRNA scaffolds flanked by attL3 and attL2
Depositing lab: Bing Yang. Depositing organization: University of Missouri at Columbia. Publication: Modularly assembled multiplex prime editors for simultaneous editing of agronomically important genes in rice. Gupta A, Liu B, Raza S, Chen QJ, Yang B. Plant Commun. 2023 Oct 26:100741. doi: 10.1016/j.xplc.2023.100741. PubMed 37897041.
Backbone
  Vector backbone: pCR8
  Total vector size (bp): 4468
  Vector type: Bacterial Expression
Growth in bacteria
  Bacterial resistance: Spectinomycin, 50 μg/mL
  Growth temperature: 37°C
  Growth strain: DH5alpha
  Copy number: High Copy
Gene/Insert
  Gene/Insert name: sgRNA
  gRNA/shRNA sequence: GTTTAAGAGCTATGCTGGAAACAGCATAGCAAGTTTAAATAAGGCTAGTCCGTTATCAACTTGAAAAAGTGGCACCGAGTCGGTGC
  Promoter: 35S-CmYCLV-AtU6
  Cloning method: Gibson Cloning
  Sequencing primers: 5′ TAGCCTAGAAGTAGTCAAGG
Terms and licenses: Academic/Nonprofit Terms; Industry Terms: Not Available to Industry
How to cite: pCR8-attL3-pegRNA-attL2 was a gift from Bing Yang (Addgene plasmid # 213052 ; http://n2t.net/addgene:213052 ; RRID:Addgene_213052)
